>Addgene plasmid #17485 | pLenti CMV/TO Neo empty (w215-1) | addgene full sequence | sequence record 409579 | Addgene NGS Result
AGGTGGCACTTTTCGGGGAAATGTGCGCGGAACCCCTATTTGTTTATTTTTCTAAATACATTCAAATATG
TATCCGCTCATGAGACAATAACCCTGATAAATGCTTCAATAATATTGAAAAAGGAAGAGTATGAGTATTC
AACATTTCCGTGTCGCCCTTATTCCCTTTTTTGCGGCATTTTGCCTTCCTGTTTTTGCTCACCCAGAAAC
GCTGGTGAAAGTAAAAGATGCTGAAGATCAGTTGGGTGCACGAGTGGGTTACATCGAACTGGATCTCAAC
AGCGGTAAGATCCTTGAGAGTTTTCGCCCCGAAGAACGTTTTCCAATGATGAGCACTTTTAAAGTTCTGC
TATGTGGCGCGGTATTATCCCGTATTGACGCCGGGCAAGAGCAACTCGGTCGCCGCATACACTATTCTCA
GAATGACTTGGTTGAGTACTCACCAGTCACAGAAAAGCATCTTACGGATGGCATGACAGTAAGAGAATTA
TGCAGTGCTGCCATAACCATGAGTGATAACACTGCGGCCAACTTACTTCTGACAACGATCGGAGGACCGA
AGGAGCTAACCGCTTTTTTGCACAACATGGGGGATCATGTAACTCGCCTTGATCGTTGGGAACCGGAGCT
GAATGAAGCCATACCAAACGACGAGCGTGACACCACGATGCCTGTAGCAATGGCAACAACGTTGCGCAAA
CTATTAACTGGCGAACTACTTACTCTAGCTTCCCGGCAACAATTAATAGACTGGATGGAGGCGGATAAAG
TTGCAGGACCACTTCTGCGCTCGGCCCTTCCGGCTGGCTGGTTTATTGCTGATAAATCTGGAGCCGGTGA
GCGTGGGTCTCGCGGTATCATTGCAGCACTGGGGCCAGATGGTAAGCCCTCCCGTATCGTAGTTATCTAC
ACGACGGGGAGTCAGGCAACTATGGATGAACGAAATAGACAGATCGCTGAGATAGGTGCCTCACTGATTA
AGCATTGGTAACTGTCAGACCAAGTTTACTCATATATACTTTAGATTGATTTAAAACTTCATTTTTAATT
TAAAAGGATCTAGGTGAAGATCCTTTTTGATAATCTCATGACCAAAATCCCTTAACGTGAGTTTTCGTTC
CACTGAGCGTCAGACCCCGTAGAAAAGATCAAAGGATCTTCTTGAGATCCTTTTTTTCTGCGCGTAATCT
GCTGCTTGCAAACAAAAAAACCACCGCTACCAGCGGTGGTTTGTTTGCCGGATCAAGAGCTACCAACTCT
TTTTCCGAAGGTAACTGGCTTCAGCAGAGCGCAGATACCAAATACTGTTCTTCTAGTGTAGCCGTAGTTA
GGCCACCACTTCAAGAACTCTGTAGCACCGCCTACAGACCTCGCTCTGCTAATCCTGTTACCAGTGGCTG
CTGCCAGTGGCGATAAGTCGTGTCTTACCGGGTTGGACTCAAGACGATAGTTACCGGATAAGGCGCAGCG
GTCGGGCTGAACGGGGGGTTCGTGCACACAGCCCAGCTTGGAGCGAACGACCTACACCGAACTGAGATAC
CTACAGCGTGAGCTATGAGAAAGCGCCACGCTTCCCGAAGGGAGAAAGGCGGACAGGTATCCGGTAAGCG
GCAGGGTCGGAACAGGAGAGCGCACGAGGGAGCTTCCAGGGGGAAACGCCTGGTATCTTTATAGTCCTGT
CGGGTTTCGCCACCTCTGACTTGAGCGTCGATTTTTGTGATGCTCGTCAGGGGGGCGGAGCCTATGGAAA
AACGCCAGCAACGCGGCCTTTTTACGGTTCCTGGCCTTTTGCTGGCCTTTTGCTCACATGTTCTTTCCTG
CGTTATCCCCTGATTCTGTGGATAACCGTATTACCGCCTTTGAGTGAGCTGATACCGCTCGCCGCAGCCG
AACGACCGAGCGCAGCGAGTCAGTGAGCGAGGAAGCGGAAGAGCGCCCAATACGCAAACCGCCTCTCCCC
GCGCGTTGGCCGATTCATTAATGCAGCTGGCACGACAGGTTTCCCGACTGGAAAGCGGGCAGTGAGCGCA
ACGCAATTAATGTGAGTTAGCTCACTCATTAGGCACCCCAGGCTTTACACTTTATGCTTCCGGCTCGTAT
GTTGTGTGGAATTGTGAGCGGATAACAATTTCACACAGGAAACAGCTATGACCATGATTACGCCAAGCGC
GCAATTAACCCTCACTAAAGGGAACAAAAGCTGGAGCTGCAAGCTTAATGTAGTCTTATGCAATACTCTT
GTAGTCTTGCAACATGGTAACGATGAGTTAGCAACATGCCTTACAAGGAGAGAAAAAGCACCGTGCATGC
CGATTGGTGGAAGTAAGGTGGTACGATCGTGCCTTATTAGGAAGGCAACAGACGGGTCTGACATGGATTG
GACGAACCACTGAATTGCCGCATTGCAGAGATATTGTATTTAAGTGCCTAGCTCGATACATAAACGGGTC
TCTCTGGTTAGACCAGATCTGAGCCTGGGAGCTCTCTGGCTAACTAGGGAACCCACTGCTTAAGCCTCAA
TAAAGCTTGCCTTGAGTGCTTCAAGTAGTGTGTGCCCGTCTGTTGTGTGACTCTGGTAACTAGAGATCCC
TCAGACCCTTTTAGTCAGTGTGGAAAATCTCTAGCAGTGGCGCCCGAACAGGGACTTGAAAGCGAAAGGG
AAACCAGAGGAGCTCTCTCGACGCAGGACTCGGCTTGCTGAAGCGCGCACGGCAAGAGGCGAGGGGCGGC
GACTGGTGAGTACGCCAAAAATTTTGACTAGCGGAGGCTAGAAGGAGAGAGATGGGTGCGAGAGCGTCAG
TATTAAGCGGGGGAGAATTAGATCGCGATGGGAAAAAATTCGGTTAAGGCCAGGGGGAAAGAAAAAATAT
AAATTAAAACATATAGTATGGGCAAGCAGGGAGCTAGAACGATTCGCAGTTAATCCTGGCCTGTTAGAAA
CATCAGAAGGCTGTAGACAAATACTGGGACAGCTACAACCATCCCTTCAGACAGGATCAGAAGAACTTAG
ATCATTATATAATACAGTAGCAACCCTCTATTGTGTGCATCAAAGGATAGAGATAAAAGACACCAAGGAA
GCTTTAGACAAGATAGAGGAAGAGCAAAACAAAAGTAAGACCACCGCACAGCAAGCGGCCGCTGATCTTC
AGACCTGGAGGAGGAGATATGAGGGACAATTGGAGAAGTGAATTATATAAATATAAAGTAGTAAAAATTG
AACCATTAGGAGTAGCACCCACCAAGGCAAAGAGAAGAGTGGTGCAGAGAGAAAAAAGAGCAGTGGGAAT
AGGAGCTTTGTTCCTTGGGTTCTTGGGAGCAGCAGGAAGCACTATGGGCGCAGCGTCAATGACGCTGACG
GTACAGGCCAGACAATTATTGTCTGGTATAGTGCAGCAGCAGAACAATTTGCTGAGGGCTATTGAGGCGC
AACAGCATCTGTTGCAACTCACAGTCTGGGGCATCAAGCAGCTCCAGGCAAGAATCCTGGCTGTGGAAAG
ATACCTAAAGGATCAACAGCTCCTGGGGATTTGGGGTTGCTCTGGAAAACTCATTTGCACCACTGCTGTG
CCTTGGAATGCTAGTTGGAGTAATAAATCTCTGGAACAGATTTGGAATCACACGACCTGGATGGAGTGGG
ACAGAGAAATTAACAATTACACAAGCTTAATACACTCCTTAATTGAAGAATCGCAAAACCAGCAAGAAAA
GAATGAACAAGAATTATTGGAATTAGATAAATGGGCAAGTTTGTGGAATTGGTTTAACATAACAAATTGG
CTGTGGTATATAAAATTATTCATAATGATAGTAGGAGGCTTGGTAGGTTTAAGAATAGTTTTTGCTGTAC
TTTCTATAGTGAATAGAGTTAGGCAGGGATATTCACCATTATCGTTTCAGACCCACCTCCCAACCCCGAG
GGGACCCGACAGGCCCGAAGGAATAGAAGAAGAAGGTGGAGAGAGAGACAGAGACAGATCCATTCGATTA
GTGAACGGATCTCGACGGTATCGGTTAACTTTTAAAAGAAAAGGGGGGATTGGGGGGTACAGTGCAGGGG
AAAGAATAGTAGACATAATAGCAACAGACATACAAACTAAAGAATTACAAAAACAAATTACAAAATTCAA
AATTTTATCGATAAGCTTGGGAGTTCCGCGTTACATAACTTACGGTAAATGGCCCGCCTGGCTGACCGCC
CAACGACCCCCGCCCATTGACGTCAATAATGACGTATGTTCCCATAGTAACGCCAATAGGGACTTTCCAT
TGACGTCAATGGGTGGAGTATTTACGGTAAACTGCCCACTTGGCAGTACATCAAGTGTATCATATGCCAA
GTACGCCCCCTATTGACGTCAATGACGGTAAATGGCCCGCCTGGCATTATGCCCAGTACATGACCTTATG
GGACTTTCCTACTTGGCAGTACATCTACGTATTAGTCATCGCTATTACCATGGTGATGCGGTTTTGGCAG
TACATCAATGGGCGTGGATAGCGGTTTGACTCACGGGGATTTCCAAGTCTCCACCCCATTGACGTCAATG
GGAGTTTGTTTTGGCACCAAAATCAACGGGACTTTCCAAAATGTCGTAACAACTCCGCCCCATTGACGCA
AATGGGCGGTAGGCGTGTACGGTGGGAGGTCTATATAAGCAGAGCTCTCCCTATCAGTGATAGAGATCTC
CCTATCAGTGATAGAGATCGTCGACTAGTCCAGTGTGGTGGAATTCTGCAGATATCAACAAGTTTGTACA
AAAAAGCAGGCTCCACCATGGGAACCAATTCAGTCGACTGGATCCGGTACCGAATTCGCGGCCGCACTCG
AGATATCTAGACCCAGCTTTCTTGTACAAAGTGGTTGATATCCAGCACAGTGGCGGCCGCTCGACAATCA
ACCTCTGGATTACAAAATTTGTGAAAGATTGACTGGTATTCTTAACTATGTTGCTCCTTTTACGCTATGT
GGATACGCTGCTTTAATGCCTTTGTATCATGCTATTGCTTCCCGTATGGCTTTCATTTTCTCCTCCTTGT
ATAAATCCTGGTTGCTGTCTCTTTATGAGGAGTTGTGGCCCGTTGTCAGGCAACGTGGCGTGGTGTGCAC
TGTGTTTGCTGACGCAACCCCCACTGGTTGGGGCATTGCCACCACCTGTCAGCTCCTTTCCGGGACTTTC
GCTTTCCCCCTCCCTATTGCCACGGCGGAACTCATCGCCGCCTGCCTTGCCCGCTGCTGGACAGGGGCTC
GGCTGTTGGGCACTGACAATTCCGTGGTGTTGTCGGGGAAGCTGACGTCCTTTCCATGGCTGCTCGCCTG
TGTTGCCACCTGGATTCTGCGCGGGACGTCCTTCTGCTACGTCCCTTCGGCCCTCAATCCAGCGGACCTT
CCTTCCCGCGGCCTGCTGCCGGCTCTGCGGCCTCTTCCGCGTCTTCGCCTTCGCCCTCAGACGAGTCGGA
TCTCCCTTTGGGCCGCCTCCCCGCCTGGAATTCTGCAGATATCCGGACTAGTGATCTAATTCTACCGGGT
AGGGGAGGCGCTTTTCCCAAGGCAGTCTGGAGCATGCGCTTTAGCAGCCCCGCTGGGCACTTGGCGCTAC
ACAAGTGGCCTCTGGCCTCGCACACATTCCACATCCACCGGTAGGCGCCAACCGGCTCCGTTCTTTGGTG
GCCCCTTCGCGCCACCTTCTACTCCTCCCCTAGTCAGGAAGTTCCCCCCCGCCCCGCAGCTCGCGTCGTG
CAGGACGTGACAAATGGAAGTAGCACGTCTCACTAGTCTCGTGCAGATGGACAGCACCGCTGAGCAATGG
AAGCGGGTAGGCCTTTGGGGCAGCGGCCAATAGCAGCTTTGCTCCTTCGCTTTCTGGGCTCAGAGGCTGG
GAAGGGGTGGGTCCGGGCTCAGGGGCGGGCTCAGGGGCGGGGCGGGCGCCCGAAGGTCCTCCGGAGGCCC
GGCATTCTGCACGCTTCAAAAGCGCACGTCTGCCGCGCTGTTCTCCTCTTCCTCATCTCCGGGCCTTTCG
ACCTGCAGCCAATATGGGATCGGCCATTGAACAAGATGGATTGCACGCAGGTTCTCCGGCCGCTTGGGTG
GAGAGGCTATTCGGCTATGACTGGGCACAACAGACAATCGGCTGCTCTGATGCCGCCGTGTTCCGGCTGT
CAGCGCAGGGGCGCCCGGTTCTTTTTGTCAAGACCGACCTGTCCGGTGCCCTGAATGAACTGCAGGACGA
GGCAGCGCGGCTATCGTGGCTGGCCACGACGGGCGTTCCTTGCGCAGCTGTGCTCGACGTTGTCACTGAA
GCGGGAAGGGACTGGCTGCTATTGGGCGAAGTGCCGGGGCAGGATCTCCTGTCATCTCACCTTGCTCCTG
CCGAGAAAGTATCCATCATGGCTGATGCAATGCGGCGGCTGCATACGCTTGATCCGGCTACCTGCCCATT
CGACCACCAAGCGAAACATCGCATCGAGCGAGCACGTACTCGGATGGAAGCCGGTCTTGTCGATCAGGAT
GATCTGGACGAAGAGCATCAGGGGCTCGCGCCAGCCGAACTGTTCGCCAGGCTCAAGGCGCGCATGCCCG
ACGGCGAGGATCTCGTCGTGACCCATGGCGATGCCTGCTTGCCGAATATCATGGTGGAAAATGGCCGCTT
TTCTGGATTCATCGACTGTGGCCGGCTGGGTGTGGCGGACCGCTATCAGGACATAGCGTTGGCTACCCGT
GATATTGCTGAAGAGCTTGGCGGCGAATGGGCTGACCGCTTCCTCGTGCTTTACGGTATCGCCGCTCCCG
ATTCGCAGCGCATCGCCTTCTATCGCCTTCTTGACGAGTTCTTCTGAGGGGATCCGTCGAGGGCCCGGTA
CCTTTAAGACCAATGACTTACAAGGCAGCTGTAGATCTTAGCCACTTTTTAAAAGAAAAGGGGGGACTGG
AAGGGCTAGCTCACTCCCAACGAAGACAAGATCTGCTTTTTGCTTGTACTGGGTCTCTCTGGTTAGACCA
GATCTGAGCCTGGGAGCTCTCTGGCTAACTAGGGAACCCACTGCTTAAGCCTCAATAAAGCTTGCCTTGA
GTGCTTCAAGTAGTGTGTGCCCGTCTGTTGTGTGACTCTGGTAACTAGAGATCCCTCAGACCCTTTTAGT
CAGTGTGGAAAATCTCTAGCAGTAGTAGTTCATGTCATCTTATTATTCAGTATTTATAACTTGCAAAGAA
ATGAATATCAGAGAGTGAGAGGAACTTGTTTATTGCAGCTTATAATGGTTACAAATAAAGCAATAGCATC
ACAAATTTCACAAATAAAGCATTTTTTTCACTGCATTCTAGTTGTGGTTTGTCCAAACTCATCAATGTAT
CTTATCATGTCTGGCTCTAGCTATCCCGCCCCTAACTCCGCCCATCCCGCCCCTAACTCCGCCCAGTTCC
GCCCATTCTCCGCCCCATGGCTGACTAATTTTTTTTATTTATGCAGAGGCCGAGGCCGCCTCGGCCTCTG
AGCTATTCCAGAAGTAGTGAGGAGGCTTTTTTGGAGGCCTAGGGACGTACCCAATTCGCCCTATAGTGAG
TCGTATTACGCGCGCTCACTGGCCGTCGTTTTACAACGTCGTGACTGGGAAAACCCTGGCGTTACCCAAC
TTAATCGCCTTGCAGCACATCCCCCTTTCGCCAGCTGGCGTAATAGCGAAGAGGCCCGCACCGATCGCCC
TTCCCAACAGTTGCGCAGCCTGAATGGCGAATGGG
[124 nt withheld, positions 7736-7859]
C
[91 nt withheld, positions 7861-7951]
A
[49 nt withheld, positions 7953-8001]
CCTTTGACGTTGGAGTCCACGTTCTTT
[37 nt withheld, positions 8029-8065]
ACCCTATCTCGGTCTATTCTTTTGATTTATAAGGGATTTTGCCGATTTCGGCCTATTGGTTAAAAAATGA
GCTGATTTAACAAAAATTTAACGCGAATTTTAACAAAATATTAACGCTTACAATTT
Features (pLannotate 1.2.2; 31 found; start..end, strand, type, name):
     26..130     +  promoter       AmpR promoter: bla
    131..991     +  CDS            AmpR: β-lactamase; bla; confers resistance to ampicillin, carbenicillin, and related antibiotics
   1162..1750    +  rep_origin     ori: high-copy-number ColE1/pMB1/pBR322/pUC origin of replication
   1933..2025    +  CDS            lacI (fragment): lac repressor; lacI; The lac repressor binds to the lac operator to inhibit transcription in E. coli. This inhibition can be relieved by adding lactose or isopropyl-β-D-thiogalactopyranoside (IPTG).
   2038..2059    +  protein_bind   CAP binding site: CAP binding activates transcription in the presence of cAMP. E. coli catabolite activator protein
   2074..2104    +  promoter       lac promoter: promoter for the E. coli lac operon
   2112..2128    +  protein_bind   lac operator: The lac repressor binds to the lac operator to inhibit transcription in E. coli. This inhibition can be relieved by adding lactose or isopropyl-β-D-thiogalactopyranoside (IPTG). lac repressor encoded by lacI
   2173..2191    +  promoter       T3 promoter: promoter for bacteriophage T3 RNA polymerase
   2219..2445    +  promoter       RSV promoter: Rous sarcoma virus enhancer/promoter
   2446..2626    +  LTR            5' LTR (truncated): truncated 5' long terminal repeat (LTR) from HIV-1
   2673..2798    +  misc_feature   HIV-1 Ψ: packaging signal of human immunodeficiency virus type 1
   2782..3145    +  CDS            HIV-1 gag (fragment): gag protein from human immunodeficiency virus 1; gag
   3291..3524    +  misc_feature   RRE: The Rev response element (RRE) of HIV-1 allows for Rev-dependent mRNA export from the nucleus to the cytoplasm.
   3901..4001    +  CDS            Rev (fragment): human immunodeficiency virus 1 (HIV-1) Rev protein; rev; enhances nuclear export of unspliced and incompletely spliced viral mRNAs
   4020..4136    +  misc_feature   cPPT/CTS: central polypurine tract and central termination sequence of HIV-1
   4159..4462    +  enhancer       CMV enhancer: human cytomegalovirus immediate early enhancer
   4463..4666    +  promoter       CMV promoter: human cytomegalovirus (CMV) immediate early promoter
   4668..4687    +  promoter       PLtetO-1 promoter (fragment): modified phage lambda PL promoter with tet operator sites (Lutz and Bujard, 1997)
   4689..4708    +  promoter       PLtetO-1 promoter (fragment): modified phage lambda PL promoter with tet operator sites (Lutz and Bujard, 1997)
   4748..4772    +  protein_bind   attB1: mutant version of attB; recombination site for the Gateway® BP reaction BP Clonase™
   4841..4865    -  protein_bind   attB2: mutant version of attB; recombination site for the Gateway® BP reaction BP Clonase™
   4896..5484    +  misc_feature   WPRE: woodchuck hepatitis virus posttranscriptional regulatory element
   5527..6020    +  promoter       PGK promoter: mouse phosphoglycerate kinase 1 promoter
   6034..6837    +  CDS            NeoR/KanR: aminoglycoside phosphotransferase from Tn5; aph(3')-II (or nptII); confers resistance to neomycin, kanamycin, and G418 (Geneticin®)
   6858..6995    +  CDS            nef (fragment): NEF_HV1LA - Experimental evidence at protein level: Swiss-Prot protein existence level 1. Extracellular Nef protein targets CD4(+) T-lymphocytes for apoptosis by interacting with CXCR4 surface receptors. From Human immunodeficiency virus type 1 group M subtype B (isolate Lai) (HIV-1).
   6981..7161    +  LTR            5' LTR (truncated): truncated 5' long terminal repeat (LTR) from HIV-1
   7233..7354    +  polyA_signal   SV40 poly(A) signal: SV40 polyadenylation signal
   7394..7529    +  rep_origin     SV40 ori: SV40 origin of replication
   7550..7568    -  promoter       T7 promoter: promoter for bacteriophage T7 RNA polymerase
   7576..7731    +  CDS            lacZα (fragment): LacZα fragment of β-galactosidase; lacZ fragment
   7736..8164    +  rep_origin     f1 ori (sequence partly withheld): f1 bacteriophage origin of replication; arrow indicates direction of (+) strand synthesis
