[The description below was written by a language model from this plasmid's Addgene catalogue record and pLannotate feature annotations shown in this document.]
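Description:
pLenti CMV/TO Neo empty (w215-1) is a third-generation lentiviral empty-backbone plasmid of about 8.2 kb, derived from p156RRL-sinPPT-CMV-GFP-PRE/Nhe I and intended as a no-insert control for mammalian expression experiments. In bacteria it is maintained at high copy through a ColE1/pUC-type origin and selected with ampicillin via the β-lactamase gene. An f1 origin, an SV40 origin and leftover lac, T3 and T7 elements from the cloning backbone are also annotated.

The viral genome is transcribed from a chimeric RSV promoter fused to a truncated HIV-1 5' LTR, which makes genomic RNA production independent of Tat, as expected for a third-generation design. Downstream lie the Ψ packaging signal with a partial gag sequence, the Rev response element for Rev-dependent nuclear export, and the cPPT/CTS, which aids nuclear import of the proviral DNA. The expression cassette uses the CMV immediate-early enhancer and promoter followed by two tet operator sites (the "TO" element), so transcription is constitutive in ordinary cells but can be repressed by Tet repressor and induced with tetracycline or doxycycline in cells expressing it. After the promoter there are only closely spaced attB1 and attB2 Gateway recombination sites with no gene between them, consistent with the catalogued absence of an insert. The record lists XhoI and XbaI as retained cloning sites. A WPRE follows to enhance transcript expression, then a mouse PGK promoter driving the neomycin resistance gene for G418 selection of transduced cells. The 3' LTR is annotated as truncated and is followed by an SV40 polyadenylation signal. The "sin" in the backbone name suggests a self-inactivating design. The plasmid typically serves as the matched empty control for gene-bearing vectors of the same series.
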