Addgene plasmid #17485: pLenti CMV/TO Neo empty (w215-1)
Purpose: (Empty Backbone) 3rd gen lentiviral empty control vector, CMV/TO promoter, Neo
Depositing lab: Eric Campeau & Paul Kaufman. Depositing organization: University of Massachusetts, Worcester. Publication: A versatile viral system for expression and depletion of proteins in mammalian cells. Campeau E, Ruhl VE, Rodier F, Smith CL, Rahmberg BL, Fuss JO, Campisi J, Yaswen P, Cooper PK, Kaufman PD.. PLoS One. 2009 Aug 6;4(8):e6529. 10.1371/journal.pone.0006529 PubMed 19657394.
Backbone
  Vector backbone: p156RRL-sinPPT-CMV-GFP-PRE/Nhe I
  Backbone size (bp): 8186
  Vector type: Mammalian Expression, Lentiviral
  Selectable markers: Neomycin (select with G418)
Growth in bacteria
  Bacterial resistance: Ampicillin, 100 μg/mL
  Growth temperature: 37°C
  Growth strain: Stbl3
  Growth instructions: Stbl3, 37oC
  Copy number: High Copy
Gene/Insert
  Gene/Insert name: None
  Cloning method: Restriction Enzyme; 5′ cloning site Xho I (not destroyed); 3′ cloning site Xba I (not destroyed)
  Sequencing primers: 5′ CMVforw
Terms and licenses: Academic/Nonprofit Terms; Industry Terms: Not Available to Industry
How to cite: pLenti CMV/TO Neo empty (w215-1) was a gift from Eric Campeau & Paul Kaufman (Addgene plasmid # 17485 ; http://n2t.net/addgene:17485 ; RRID:Addgene_17485)
