>Addgene plasmid #17485 | pLenti CMV/TO Neo empty (w215-1) | addgene partial sequence | sequence record 25943 | 17485 with M13pUC-fwd
CGACTCACTATAGGGCGAATTGGGTACGTCCCTAGGCCTCCAAAAAAGCCTCCTCACATACTTCTGGAAT
AGCTCAGAGGCCGAGGCGGCCTCGGCCTCTGCATAAATAAAAAAAATTAGTCAGCCATGGGGCGGAGAAT
GGGCGGAACTGGGCGGAGTTAGGGGCGGGATGGGCGGAGTTAGGGGCGGGATAGCTAGAGCCAGACATGA
TAAGATACATTGATGAGTTTGGACAAACCACAACTAGAATGCAGTGAAAAAAATGCTTTATTTGTGAAAT
TTGTGATGCTATTGCTTTATTTGTAACCATTATAAGCTGCAATAAACAAGTTCCTCTCACTCTCTGATAT
TCATTTCTTTGCAAGTTATAAATACTGAATAATAAGATGACATGAACTACTACTGCTAGAGATTTTCCAC
ACTGACTAAAAGGGTCTGAGGGATCTCTAGTTACCAGAGTCACACAACAGACGGGCACACACTACTTGAA
GCACTCAAGGCAAGCTTTATTGAGGCTTAAGCAGTGGGTTCCCTAGTTAGCCAGAGAGCTCCCAGGCTCA
GATCTGGTCTAACCAGAGAGACCCAGTACAAGCAAAAAGCAGATCTTGTCTTCGTTGGGAGTGAGCTAGC
CCTTCCAGTCCCCCCTTTTCTTTTAAAAAGTGGCTAAGATCTACAGCTGCCTTGTAAGTCATTGGTCTTA
AAGGTACCGGGCCCTCGACGGATCCCCTCAGAAGAACTCGTCAAGAAGGCGATAGAAGGCGATGCGCTGC
GAATCGGGAGCGGCGATACCGTAAAGCACGAGGAAC
